>Addgene plasmid #236680 | pAAVLINK-EF1alpha-5' KANK1 | addgene full sequence | sequence record 476886 | Addgene NGS Result
TGTCCTGGTCTCCACTGAGAATATCACCTGCTTTTCCTGAGGCACTGCCGTTAACCTTTGTGGTGTGAGC
AGATCCAGCATAGTCAGGTACGTCATAAGGGTACATGGTGGCCGTACGGTAGGCGCCGGTCACAGCTTGG
ATCTGTAACGGCGCAGAACAGAAAACGAAACAAAGACGTAGAGTTGAGCAAGCAGGGTCAGGCAAAGCGT
GGAGAGCCGGCTGAGTCTAGGTAGGCTCCAAGGGAGCGCCGGACAAAGGCCCGGTCTCGACCTGAGCTTT
AAACTTACCTAGACGGCGGACGCAGTTCAGGAGGCACCACAGGCGGGAGGCGGCAGAACGCGACTCAACC
GGCGTGGATGGCGGCCTCAGGTAGGGCGGCGGGCGCGTGAAGGAGAGATGCGAGCCCCTCGAAGCTTCAG
CTGTGTTCTGGCGGCAAACCCGTTGCGAAAAAGAACGTTCACGGCGACTACTGCACTTATATACGGTTCT
CCCCCACCCTCGGGAAAAAGGCGGAGCCAGTACACGACATCACTTTCCCAGTTTACCCCGCGCCACCTTC
TCTAGGCACCCGTTCAATTGCCGACCCCTCCCCCCAACTTCTCGGGGACTGTGGGCGATGTGCGCTCTGC
CCACTGACGGGCACCGGAGCGATCGCAGATCCACGCGTGCGGCCGCAGGAACCCCTAGTGATGGAGTTGG
CCACTCCCTCTCTGCGCGCTCGCTCGCTCACTGAGGCCGGGCGACCAAAGGTCGCCCGACGCCCGGGCGG
CCTCAGTGAGCGAGCGAGCGCGCAGCTGCCTGCAGGACATGTGAGCAAAAGGCCAGCAAAAGGCCAGGAA
CCGTAAAAAGGCCGCGTTGCTGGCGTTTTTCCATAGGCTCCGCCCCCCTGACGAGCATCACAAAAATCGA
CGCTCAAGTCAGAGGTGGCGAAACCCGACAGGACTATAAAGATACCAGGCGTTTCCCCCTGGAAGCTCCC
TCGTGCGCTCTCCTGTTCCGACCCTGCCGCTTACCGGATACCTGTCCGCCTTTCTCCCTTCGGGAAGCGT
GGCGCTTTCTCATAGCTCACGCTGTAGGTATCTCAGTTCGGTGTAGGTCGTTCGCTCCAAGCTGGGCTGT
GTGCACGAACCCCCCGTTCAGCCCGACCGCTGCGCCTTATCCGGTAACTATCGTCTTGAGTCCAACCCGG
TAAGACACGACTTATCGCCACTGGCAGCAGCCACTGGTAACAGGATTAGCAGAGCGAGGTATGTAGGCGG
TGCTACAGAGTTCTTGAAGTGGTGGCCTAACTACGGCTACACTAGAAGAACAGTATTTGGTATCTGCGCT
CTGCTGAAGCCAGTTACCTTCGGAAAAAGAGTTGGTAGCTCTTGATCCGGCAAACAAACCACCGCTGGTA
GCGGTGGTTTTTTTGTTTGCAAGCAGCAGATTACGCGCAGAAAAAAAGGATCTCAAGAAGATCCTTTGAT
CTTTTCTACGGGGTCTGACGCTCAGTGGAACGAAAACTCACGTTAAGGGATTTTGGTCATGAGATTATCA
AAAAGGATCTTCACCTAGATCCTTTTAAATTAAAAATGAAGTTTTAAATCAATCTAAAGTATATATGAGT
AAACTTGGTCTGACAGTTACCAATGCTTAATCAGTGAGGCACCTATCTCAGCGATCTGTCTATTTCGTTC
ATCCATAGTTGCCTGACTCCCCGTCGTGTAGATAACTACGATACGGGAGGGCTTACCATCTGGCCCCAGT
GCTGCAATGATACCGCGAGACCCACGCTCACCGGCTCCAGATTTATCAGCAATAAACCAGCCAGCCGGAA
GGGCCGAGCGCAGAAGTGGTCCTGCAACTTTATCCGCCTCCATCCAGTCTATTAATTGTTGCCGGGAAGC
TAGAGTAAGTAGTTCGCCAGTTAATAGTTTGCGCAACGTTGTTGCCATTGCTACAGGCATCGTGGTGTCA
CGCTCGTCGTTTGGTATGGCTTCATTCAGCTCCGGTTCCCAACGATCAAGGCGAGTTACATGATCCCCCA
TGTTGTGCAAAAAAGCGGTTAGCTCCTTCGGTCCTCCGATCGTTGTCAGAAGTAAGTTGGCCGCAGTGTT
ATCACTCATGGTTATGGCAGCACTGCATAATTCTCTTACTGTCATGCCATCCGTAAGATGCTTTTCTGTG
ACTGGTGAGTACTCAACCAAGTCATTCTGAGAATAGTGTATGCGGCGACCGAGTTGCTCTTGCCCGGCGT
CAATACGGGATAATACCGCGCCACATAGCAGAACTTTAAAAGTGCTCATCATTGGAAAACGTTCTTCGGG
GCGAAAACTCTCAAGGATCTTACCGCTGTTGAGATCCAGTTCGATGTAACCCACTCGTGCACCCAACTGA
TCTTCAGCATCTTTTACTTTCACCAGCGTTTCTGGGTGAGCAAAAACAGGAAGGCAAAATGCCGCAAAAA
AGGGAATAAGGGCGACACGGAAATGTTGAATACTCATACTCTTCCTTTTTCAATATTATTGAAGCATTTA
TCAGGGTTATTGTCTCATGAGCGGATACATATTTGAATGTATTTAGAAAAATAAACAAATAGGGGTTCCG
CGCACATTTCCCCGAAAAGTGCCACCTGACGTCTAAGAAACCATTATTATCATGACATTAACCTATAAAA
ATAGGCGTATCACGAGGCCCTTTCGTCTCGCGCGTTTCGGTGATGACGGTGAAAACCTCTGACACATGCA
GCTCCCGGAGACGGTCACAGCTTGTCTGTAAGCGGATGCCGGGAGCAGACAAGCCCGTCAGGGCGCGTCA
GCGGGTGTTGGCGGGTGTCGGGGCTGGCTTAACTATGCGGCATCAGAGCAGATTGTACTGAGAGTGCACC
ATAAAATTGTAAACGTTAATATTTTGTTAAAATTCGCGTTAAATTTTTGTTAAATCAGCTCATTTTTTAA
CCAATAGACCGAAATCGGCAAAATCCCTTATAAATCAAAAGAATAGCCCGAGATAGAGT
[37 nt withheld, positions 3000-3036]
AAAGAACGTGGACTCCAACGTCAAAGG
[141 nt withheld, positions 3064-3204]
G
[46 nt withheld, positions 3206-3251]
A
[95 nt withheld, positions 3253-3347]
TATGCGGTGTGAAATACCGCACAGATGCGTAAGGAGAAAATACCGCATCAGGCGCCCCTGCAGGCAGCTG
CGCGCTCGCTCGCTCACTGAGGCCGCCCGGGCAAAGCCCGGGCGTCGGGCGACCTTTGGTCGCCCGGCCT
CAGTGAGCGAGCGAGCGCGCAGAGAGGGAGTGGCCAACTCCATCACTAGGGGTTCCTGCGGCCGCTCGGT
CCGCACGTGCCACACCGGTCTCCATAACTTAATAACTTCGTATAAAGTATCCTATACGAATAATAGCTTA
TTGGTCTCCTTAAACCTGTCTTGTAACCTTGATACTTACCTGTTCCAAATCTGTGCTAGTGTCCTGGTCT
GCAGTACGAGGCACTGCCATGACGGCAGCTTCCACCTGGCTAACAGCCTCAGTGTTCACGCCCCGGGAGG
CGCACTCCTTTGGAGAGCAGACGGTCACGTCAACAGAACAATCTCCACAACCGATAGACCGCACTTCTTT
GAGATTCAAGTTTGTCTTGAGGAGTGTGAGGTCGTTCACAGACTCCTCTGTGTTGCTGCCTGTTTCGCAG
ACGCTGACTTCCACACTCACACTCTTGTCACACATTTCCACAGACCTCCCAGCACATCGGTCATGCATTT
CCACCCTCTCCTTAACAATCCACCAATTCATAGGCAGCTCAGGCCCTACGACTTTATTCTTACATTCAGG
CTGGCAGGAGATGCCTACACTGTTTGTTTCCACGGAGGTCCCAACACACGTGTCCACCAGGTCCATGTGA
CTGCCGACCATTTGGTCTCTGGTCTGCACCACTGCCTCCACCACCTTACTGAAAACAAGCGGCTGGGCCA
TCGTGGCTTTGTCAACCTTTTTCCTCGATCCAGCAGCCTGCAGCTCTTGTTTCAGTTTAGTCATCTCCCG
GTCATGGGTGGTTTCTCTAAGCTGTACTTCTAGGCGATAGATCTTTTCCTTCAAGGCTTCTATGGTCTGC
TGTTGGAGCTCAATTTCTTTGTCAGCTTCAGTCATCACTCCAAGCATGGCCTCTGTCACGCTGACCCCAC
AATTTCTCATCTCAACAAGTGTCCCTACAGCTGCATCCTTACAGGACCTGGAGCCTCTGTGGTACACGAC
GATGTCGTTCATGTTCTCCTCGGCACCCACAGCCACAGACCGGCACTCTCCATTCTCCCTGAGCTCTGAG
GAGGCCTCACAGCTGCTGTCCTGGATCTTCTGCTCCAGGGCTTGCATGTCTGCTGTAAGTTGCCGGAACT
CCTTTATCCTCTGCGTGCTCTGTTCTACGGTCTCCATTTCTTCCTCCTCATAGTCAATGTATAATTCCCC
GCCACTTCTTCGGGCCCGGGAGAGCTGTTCCAGCTGGGAGGCGTTCCCCGCACTATAGGACCGCTTCCTC
ACACCACAGACATTGATCTGGGATGCAGCCCTTTGGTTTTTCAGCTGTGAGACCAACTGCCTTTTCTCTT
CTTGCAAGACAGAGATCTTTACCTGGAGCACAGGGATGGTTCGCACCTGCTCCTCCAGCTCCTTCAGGCG
TTTCAGAGCAATGGCCATCTGCTCGCGGATGTGCTGCAGGTGCATGGGGCTCACGTTGGTCACTGGGGTG
GAGATCCCTGAGCTCAGGGGGCTGTGGCGGATGGAGCTCCCCATGGAGGAAGTGGTGGGAGCAGCTGGGG
CATAGCTACCATAATCCCCATTACCTTGGTATCCATTCTGAAGCTGGTGCTTGGCAGGATTGTGGTTTCC
AGAACCCACAAAAGAAGGGAGGGAGCTTGTGGTGCCCATGCCTCCAAAACTGGCCAGCCTGGGCCTTCTG
AACTCACCCGGTGTCATCTGCATGGTGGCTCTCTCCTGTTCCAGTCTTCTCCGGGTCTCCATCAGTGTCT
TGGTGACATGAAGGTTATGCTTTGGGAGTTGTGGTGAGGGAGGTGGCAGCTGTCGATTTTCTGGGATGGT
AAGAAAAGGGAGTGAGGTCTCCAGAGGGGGAGGTGGCTTTGAGATTGGAGTTGATGTAACTTGACTTCTG
GCTATGAGGAAGTTGGGGCACTGCTTGTTGTCATCACTGTTGGAGGATGAGAGGGATTCAGTGGAAGTCC
ATATACCTTGCTGACCAGATGTGGTCCTGGGTTCTGGGCATGGCACGGACGGCTTCCGCCTCTTCTGGAT
GTTCAGTCTTTTGATGGTATTTCCCTTCTGTATGTCATCCACATATTTGAGGAAATCTAAGTCTAGTTGA
TAACCATAGGGGGTCTCCACAAAGTAAGGGTCTTTCTGTTCCT
Features (pLannotate 1.2.2; 15 found; start..end, strand, type, name):
    140..408     -  LTR            5' LTR (truncated): truncated 5' long terminal repeat (LTR) from human T-cell leukemia virus (HTLV) type 1
    421..632     -  promoter       EF-1α core promoter: core promoter for human elongation factor EF-1α
    712..739     -  repeat_region  AAV2 ITR (fragment): inverted terminal repeat of adeno-associated virus serotype 2 inverted
    768..795     -  repeat_region  AAV2 ITR (fragment): inverted terminal repeat of adeno-associated virus serotype 2 inverted
    868..1456    -  rep_origin     ori: high-copy-number ColE1/pMB1/pBR322/pUC origin of replication
   1627..2487    -  CDS            AmpR: β-lactamase; bla; confers resistance to ampicillin, carbenicillin, and related antibiotics
   2488..2592    -  promoter       AmpR promoter: bla
   2687..2722    +  CDS            rop (fragment): Rop protein, which maintains plasmids at low copy number; rop
   2824..2873    +  misc_feature   bom (fragment): basis of mobility region from pBR322
   2874..3329    -  rep_origin     f1 ori (sequence partly withheld): f1 bacteriophage origin of replication; arrow indicates direction of (+) strand synthesis
   3348..3399    +  misc_feature   bom (fragment): basis of mobility region from pBR322
   3404..3544    -  repeat_region  AAV2 ITR: inverted terminal repeat of adeno-associated virus serotype 2 inverted
   3589..3617    -  protein_bind   lox2272 (fragment): Cre-mediated recombination occurs in the 8-bp core sequence (GGATACTT). lox2272 sites are compatible with each other, but incompatible with loxP or loxN sites (Lee and Saito, 1988). Cre recombinase
   3626..3666    -  intron         chimeric intron (fragment): chimera between introns from human β-globin and immunoglobulin heavy chain genes
   3664..70      -  CDS            KANK1 (fragment) (across the origin): KANK1_HUMAN - Also known as ANKRD15, KANK, KIAA0172. Experimental evidence at protein level: Swiss-Prot protein existence level 1. Involved in the control of cytoskeleton formation by regulating actin polymerization. Inhibits actin fiber formation and cell migration (PubMed:25961457). Inhibits RhoA activity; the function involves phosphorylation through PI3K/Akt signaling and may depend on the competetive interaction with 14-3-3 adapter proteins to sequester them from active complexes (PubMed:25961457). Inhibits the formation of lamellipodia but not of filopodia; the function may depend on the
