[The description below was written by a language model from this plasmid's Addgene catalogue record and pLannotate feature annotations shown in this document.]
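Description:
pAAVLINK-EF1alpha-5' KANK1 is an AAV transfer plasmid, built on the pAAV-hSyn-EGFP backbone, that carries the upstream half of a split expression cassette for human KANK1, a regulator of actin polymerization and cell migration. It belongs to the AAVLINK system, a DNA-recombination approach for delivering cargoes too large for a single AAV genome. It is meant to be used with a corresponding 3' vector, which the record points to only through the associated publication. In bacteria the plasmid is maintained by a high-copy ColE1/pUC-type origin and selected with ampicillin through the bla gene. An f1 origin and small remnants of pBR322 (rop and bom fragments) are also annotated in the backbone.

Between the AAV2 inverted terminal repeats, one annotated in full and the other detected only as short fragments, the cassette reads in a single direction. An EF-1α core promoter is followed by a truncated HTLV-1 5' LTR segment, a combination commonly used as a compact composite promoter. Next comes a fragment of the KANK1 coding sequence, which spans the numbering origin of the circular record. The catalogue lists an N-terminal HA tag, although the feature table does not annotate it separately. Downstream of the partial coding sequence lie a fragment of the chimeric β-globin/immunoglobulin intron and then a lox2272 site next to the ITR. No polyadenylation signal is annotated. This layout suggests that the intron fragment serves as a splice-donor half and that Cre-mediated recombination at lox2272 joins this genome to its 3' partner, after which splicing would remove the junction to restore a full-length transcript. The record itself does not spell out this mechanism. The stated use is as the 5' AAVLINK component for KANK1 expression.
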