Addgene plasmid #236680: pAAVLINK-EF1alpha-5' KANK1
Purpose: 5' AAVLINK plasmid for KANK1 expression
Depositing lab: Zhonghua Lu. Depositing organization: Shenzhen Institute of Advanced Technology (SIAT), Chinese Academy of Sciences. Publication: AAVLINK: A potent DNA-recombination method for large cargo delivery in gene therapy. Lin J, Lin Y, Liu N, Cao W, Zhang J, Wen S, Zhang Y, Liao W, Hong Z, Lin Y, Liu Q, Liu H, Li Q, Chen B, Li M, Luo Z, Yang L, Yang Y, Zheng SH, Wang Y, Chu H, Hu Y, Qin Y, Luo BX, Tian S, Chen Y, Yan T, Yang L, Wang H, Liu T, Jiang Y, Lu Z. Cell. 2026 Feb 5;189(3):969-986.e17. doi: 10.1016/j.cell.2025.12.039. Epub 2026 Jan 27. PubMed 41605211.
Backbone
  Vector backbone: pAAV-hSyn-EGFP
  Backbone manufacturer: Addgene
  Vector type: AAV
Growth in bacteria
  Bacterial resistance: Ampicillin, 100 μg/mL
  Growth temperature: 37°C
  Growth strain: NEB Stable
  Copy number: High Copy
Gene/Insert
  Gene/Insert name: KANK1
  Species: H. sapiens (human)
  Entrez Gene: KANK1 (a.k.a. ANKRD15, CPSQ2, KANK)
  Promoter: EF1alpha
  Tag / fusion protein: HA (N terminal on insert)
  Cloning method: Restriction Enzyme; 5′ cloning site unknown (unknown if destroyed)
Terms and licenses: Academic/Nonprofit Terms; Industry Terms: Not Available to Industry
Depositor comments: See publication for corresponding AAV Link vectors.
How to cite: pAAVLINK-EF1alpha-5' KANK1 was a gift from Zhonghua Lu (Addgene plasmid # 236680 ; http://n2t.net/addgene:236680 ; RRID:Addgene_236680)
